Addgene plasmid #116610: pHAGE-PRKD1-G664A
Purpose: Lentiviral expression of PRKD1 G664A
Depositing lab: Gordon Mills & Kenneth Scott. Publication: Systematic Functional Annotation of Somatic Mutations in Cancer. Ng PK, Li J, Jeong KJ, Shao S, Chen H, Tsang YH, Sengupta S, Wang Z, Bhavana VH, Tran R, Soewito S, Minussi DC, Moreno D, Kong K, Dogruluk T, Lu H, Gao J, Tokheim C, Zhou DC, Johnson AM, Zeng J, Ip CKM, Ju Z, Wester M, Yu S, Li Y, Vellano CP, Schultz N, Karchin R, Ding L, Lu Y, Cheung LWT, Chen K, Shaw KR, Meric-Bernstam F, Scott KL, Yi S, Sahni N, Liang H, Mills GB. Cancer Cell. 2018 Mar 12;33(3):450-462.e10. doi: 10.1016/j.ccell.2018.01.021. PubMed 29533785.
Backbone
  Vector backbone: pHAGE
  Vector type: Lentiviral
Growth in bacteria
  Bacterial resistance: Ampicillin, 100 μg/mL
  Growth temperature: 37°C
  Growth strain: Stbl3
  Copy number: High Copy
Gene/Insert
  Gene/Insert name: PRKD1
  Species: H. sapiens (human)
  Mutation: G664A
  Entrez Gene: PRKD1 (a.k.a. CHDED, PKC-MU, PKCM, PKD, PRKCM)
  Cloning method: Gateway Cloning
Terms and licenses: Academic/Nonprofit Terms; Industry Terms: Not Available to Industry
How to cite: pHAGE-PRKD1-G664A was a gift from Gordon Mills & Kenneth Scott (Addgene plasmid # 116610)
