[The description below was written by a language model from this plasmid's Addgene catalogue record and pLannotate feature annotations shown in this document.]
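Description:
pHAGE-PRKD1-G664A is a lentiviral expression plasmid built on the pHAGE backbone and carrying the human PRKD1 gene, which encodes protein kinase D1 (also known as PKC-mu), with the mutation recorded as G664A. The open reading frame was introduced by Gateway recombination cloning. The plasmid belongs to a collection made for the systematic functional annotation of somatic mutations found in cancer. In that setting, individual mutant alleles are delivered by lentiviral transduction so that their effects in mammalian cells can be assessed. In bacteria it is maintained as a high-copy plasmid under ampicillin selection, and a recombination-deficient strain is recommended, as is usual for vectors with repeated LTR sequences.

The accompanying feature table comes from a sequence record of only about 2.5 kb, far too short to represent a complete pHAGE lentiviral vector with a PRKD1 insert, so it documents just the bacterial maintenance portion of the construct. It shows the β-lactamase (AmpR) gene with its own promoter and a high-copy ColE1/pUC-type origin of replication. It also shows a short fragment of a truncated HIV-1 5' LTR, a partial SV40 origin, and small remnants of lac-derived sequence (lac UV5 promoter, CAP binding site and lacI fragments) that are probably backbone vestiges rather than functional elements. The PRKD1 coding sequence, the promoter driving it, the packaging signal, other lentiviral cis elements, the 3' LTR and any mammalian selection marker or reporter are not annotated, and the catalogue fields do not state them. The record therefore leaves the promoter and any tags or markers unspecified.
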