Features (pLannotate 1.2.2; 9 found; start..end, strand, type, name):
    315..1175    -  CDS            AmpR: β-lactamase; bla; confers resistance to ampicillin, carbenicillin, and related antibiotics
   1176..1280    -  promoter       AmpR promoter: bla
   1485..1557    -  LTR            5' LTR (truncated) (fragment): truncated 5' long terminal repeat (LTR) from HIV-1
   1556..1576    -  promoter       lac UV5 promoter (fragment): E. coli lac promoter with an "up" mutation
   1591..1612    -  protein_bind   CAP binding site: CAP binding activates transcription in the presence of cAMP. E. coli catabolite activator protein
   1625..1662    -  CDS            lacI (fragment): lac repressor; lacI; The lac repressor binds to the lac operator to inhibit transcription in E. coli. This inhibition can be relieved by adding lactose or isopropyl-β-D-thiogalactopyranoside (IPTG).
   1687..1780    -  rep_origin     SV40 ori (fragment): SV40 origin of replication
   1786..1840    -  CDS            lacI (fragment): lac repressor; lacI; The lac repressor binds to the lac operator to inhibit transcription in E. coli. This inhibition can be relieved by adding lactose or isopropyl-β-D-thiogalactopyranoside (IPTG).
   2023..144     -  rep_origin     ori (across the origin): high-copy-number ColE1/pMB1/pBR322/pUC origin of replication
>Addgene plasmid #116610 | pHAGE-PRKD1-G664A | addgene full sequence | sequence record 252764 | Addgene NGS Result
GTATTTGGTATCTGCGCTCTGCTGAAGCCAGTTACCTTCGGAAAAAGAGTTGGTAGCTCTTGATCCGGCA
AACAAACCACCGCTGGTAGCGGTGGTTTTTTTGTTTGCAAGCAGCAGATTACGCGCAGAAAAAAAGGATC
TCAAGAAGATCCTTTGATCTTTTCTACGGGGTCTGACGCTCAGTGGAACGAAAACTCACGTTAAGGGATT
TTGGTCATGAGATTATCAAAAAGGATCTTCACCTAGATCCTTTTAAATTAAAAATGAAGTTTTAAATCAA
TCTAAAGTATATATGAGTAAACTTGGTCTGACAGTTACCAATGCTTAATCAGTGAGGCACCTATCTCAGC
GATCTGTCTATTTCGTTCATCCATAGTTGCCTGACTCCCCGTCGTGTAGATAACTACGATACGGGAGGGC
TTACCATCTGGCCCCAGTGCTGCAATGATACCGCGAGACCCACGCTCACCGGCTCCAGATTTATCAGCAA
TAAACCAGCCAGCCGGAAGGGCCGAGCGCAGAAGTGGTCCTGCAACTTTATCCGCCTCCATCCAGTCTAT
TAATTGTTGCCGGGAAGCTAGAGTAAGTAGTTCGCCAGTTAATAGTTTGCGCAACGTTGTTGCCATTGCT
ACAGGCATCGTGGTGTCACGCTCGTCGTTTGGTATGGCTTCATTCAGCTCCGGTTCCCAACGATCAAGGC
GAGTTACATGATCCCCCATGTTGTGCAAAAAAGCGGTTAGCTCCTTCGGTCCTCCGATCGTTGTCAGAAG
TAAGTTGGCCGCAGTGTTATCACTCATGGTTATGGCAGCACTGCATAATTCTCTTACTGTCATGCCATCC
GTAAGATGCTTTTCTGTGACTGGTGAGTACTCAACCAAGTCATTCTGAGAATAGTGTATGCGGCGACCGA
GTTGCTCTTGCCCGGCGTCAACACGGGATAATACCGCGCCACATAGCAGAACTTTAAAAGTGCTCATCAT
TGGAAAACGTTCTTCGGGGCGAAAACTCTCAAGGATCTTACCGCTGTTGAGATCCAGTTCGATGTAACCC
ACTCGTGCACCCAACTGATCTTCAGCATCTTTTACTTTCACCAGCGTTTCTGGGTGAGCAAAAACAGGAA
GGCAAAATGCCGCAAAAAAGGGAATAAGGGCGACACGGAAATGTTGAATACTCATACTCTTCCTTTTTCA
ATATTATTGAAGCATTTATCAGGGTTATTGTCTCATGAGCGGATACATATTTGAATGTATTTAGAAAAAT
AAACAAATAGGGGTTCCGCGCACATTTCCCCGAAAAGTGCCACCTGACGTCTAAGAAACCATTATTATCA
TGACATTAACCTATAAAAATAGGCGTATCACGAGGCCCTTTCGTCTTCAAGAATGATCTAGCCCTTTCCT
TAATTAACCCGGGCCTCTCACTCTCTGATATTCATTTCTTTGCAAGTTATAAATACTGAATAATAAGATG
ACATGAACTACTACTGCTAGAGATTTTCCACACTGACTAAAAGGGTCTGAGGGATCTCTAGTTACCAGAG
TCACACAACAGACGGGCCGGAAGCATAAAGTGTAAAGCCTGGGGTGCCTAATGAGTGAGCTAACTCACAT
TAATTGCGTTGCGCTCACTGCCCGCTTTCCAGTCGGGAAACCTGTCGTGCCACGGGGAGCTTTTTGCAAA
AGCCTAGGCCTCCAAAAAAGCCTCCTCACTACTTCTGGAATAGCTCAGAGGCCGAGGCGGCCTCGGCCTC
TGCATAAATAAAAAAAATTAGTCAGCCATGAGCTTGCTGCATTAATGAATCGGCCAACGCGCGGGGAGAG
GCGGTTTGCGTATTGGGCGCTCTTCCGCTTCCTCGCTCACTGACTCGCTGCGCTCGGTCGTTCGGCTGCG
GCGAGCGGTATCAGCTCACTCAAAGGCGGTAATACGGTTATCCACAGAATCAGGGGATAACGCAGGAAAG
AACATGTGAGCAAAAGGCCAGCAAAAGGCCAGGAACCGTAAAAAGGCCGCGTTGCTGGCGTTTTTCCATA
GGCTCCGCCCCCCTGACGAGCATCACAAAAATCGACGCTCAAGTCAGAGGTGGCGAAACCCGACAGGACT
ATAAAGATACCAGGCGTTTCCCCCTGGAAGCTCCCTCGTGCGCTCTCCTGTTCCGACCCTGCCGCTTACC
GGATACCTGTCCGCCTTTCTCCCTTCGGGAAGCGTGGCGCTTTCTCATAGCTCACGCTGTAGGTATCTCA
GTTCGGTGTAGGTCGTTCGCTCCAAGCTGGGCTGTGTGCACGAACCCCCCGTTCAGCCCGACCGCTGCGC
CTTATCCGGTAACTATCGTCTTGAGTCCAACCCGGTAAGACACGACTTATCGCCACTGGCAGCAGCCACT
GGTAACAGGATTAGCAGAGCGAGGTATGTAGGCGGTGCTACAGAGTTCTTGAAGTGGTGGCCTAACTACG
GCTACACTAGAAGAACA
