>Addgene plasmid #116610 | pHAGE-PRKD1-G664A | depositor partial sequence | sequence record 219485 | insert
ATGAGCGCCCCTCCGGTCCTGCGGCCGCCCAGTCCGCTGCTGCCCGTGGCGGCGGCAGCTGCCGCAGCGG
CCGCCGCACTGGTCCCAGGGTCCGGGCCCGGGCCCGCGCCGTTCTTGGCTCCTGTCGCGGCCCCGGTCGG
GGGCATCTCGTTCCATCTGCAGATCGGCCTGAGCCGTGAGCCGGTGCTGCTGCTGCAGGACTCGTCCGGG
GACTACAGCCTGGCGCACGTCCGCGAGATGGCTTGCTCCATTGTCGACCAGAAGTTCCCTGAATGTGGTT
TCTACGGAATGTATGATAAGATCCTGCTTTTTCGCCATGACCCTACCTCTGAAAACATCCTTCAGCTGGT
GAAAGCGGCCAGTGATATCCAGGAAGGCGATCTTATTGAAGTGGTCTTGTCAGCTTCCGCCACCTTTGAA
GACTTTCAGATTCGTCCCCACGCTCTCTTTGTTCATTCATACAGAGCTCCAGCTTTCTGTGATCACTGTG
GAGAAATGCTGTGGGGGCTGGTACGTCAAGGTCTTAAATGTGAAGGGTGTGGTCTGAATTACCATAAGAG
ATGTGCATTTAAAATACCCAACAATTGCAGCGGTGTGAGGCGGAGAAGGCTCTCAAACGTTTCCCTCACT
GGGGTCAGCACCATCCGCACATCATCTGCTGAACTCTCTACAAGTGCCCCTGATGAGCCCCTTCTGCAAA
AATCACCATCAGAGTCGTTTATTGGTCGAGAGAAGAGGTCAAATTCTCAATCATACATTGGACGACCAAT
TCACCTTGACAAGATTTTGATGTCTAAAGTTAAAGTGCCGCACACATTTGTCATCCACTCCTACACCCGG
CCCACAGTGTGCCAGTACTGCAAGAAGCTTCTGAAGGGGCTTTTCAGGCAGGGCTTGCAGTGCAAAGATT
GCAGATTCAACTGCCATAAACGTTGTGCACCGAAAGTACCAAACAACTGCCTTGGCGAAGTGACCATTAA
TGGAGATTTGCTTAGCCCTGGGGCAGAGTCTGATGTGGTCATGGAAGAAGGGAGTGATGACAATGATAGT
GAAAGGAACAGTGGGCTCATGGATGATATGGAAGAAGCAATGGTCCAAGATGCAGAGATGGCAATGGCAG
AGTGCCAGAACGACAGTGGCGAGATGCAAGATCCAGACCCAGACCACGAGGACGCCAACAGAACCATCAG
TCCATCAACAAGCAACAATATCCCACTCATGAGGGTAGTGCAGTCTGTCAAACACACGAAGAGGAAAAGC
AGCACAGTCATGAAAGAAGGATGGATGGTCCACTACACCAGCAAGGACACGCTGCGGAAACGGCACTATT
GGAGATTGGATAGCAAATGTATTACCCTCTTTCAGAATGACACAGGAAGCAGGTACTACAAGGAAATTCC
TTTATCTGAAATTTTGTCTCTGGAACCAGTAAAAACTTCAGCTTTAATTCCTAATGGGGCCAATCCTCAT
TGTTTCGAAATCACTACGGCAAATGTAGTGTATTATGTGGGAGAAAATGTGGTCAATCCTTCCAGCCCAT
CACCAAATAACAGTGTTCTCACCAGTGGCGTTGGTGCAGATGTGGCCAGGATGTGGGAGATAGCCATCCA
GCATGCCCTTATGCCCGTCATTCCCAAGGGCTCCTCCGTGGGTACAGGAACCAACTTGCACAGAGATATC
TCTGTGAGTATTTCAGTATCAAATTGCCAGATTCAAGAAAATGTGGACATCAGCACAGTATATCAGATTT
TTCCTGATGAAGTACTGGGTTCTGGACAGTTTGGAATTGTTTATGGAGGAAAACATCGTAAAACAGGAAG
AGATGTAGCTATTAAAATCATTGACAAATTACGATTTCCAACAAAACAAGAAAGCCAGCTTCGTAATGAG
GTTGCAATTCTACAGAACCTTCATCACCCTGGTGTTGTAAATTTGGAGTGTATGTTTGAGACGCCTGAAA
GAGTGTTTGTTGTTATGGAAAAACTCCATGCAGACATGCTGGAAATGATCTTGTCAAGTGAAAAGGGCAG
GTTGCCAGAGCACATAACGAAGTTTTTAATTACTCAGATACTCGTGGCTTTGCGGCACCTTCATTTTAAA
AATATCGTTCACTGTGACCTCAAACCAGAAAATGTGTTGCTAGCCTCAGCTGATCCTTTTCCTCAGGTGA
AACTTTGTGATTTTGGTTTTGCCCGGATCATTGGAGAGAAGTCTTTCCGGAGGTCAGTGGTGGGTACCCC
CGCTTACCTGGCTCCTGAGGTCCTAAGGAACAAGGGCTACAATCGCTCTCTAGACATGTGGTCTGTTGGG
GTCATCATCTATGTAAGCCTAAGCGGCACATTCCCATTTAATGAAGATGAAGACATACACGACCAAATTC
AGAATGCAGCTTTCATGTATCCACCAAATCCCTGGAAGGAAATATCTCATGAAGCCATTGATCTTATCAA
CAATTTGCTGCAAGTAAAAATGAGAAAGCGCTACAGTGTGGATAAGACCTTGAGCCACCCTTGGCTACAG
GACTATCAGACCTGGTTAGATTTGCGAGAGCTGGAATGCAAAATCGGGGAGCGCTACATCACCCATGAAA
GTGATGACCTGAGGTGGGAGAAGTATGCAGGCGAGCAGGGGCTGCAGTACCCCACACACCTGATCAATCC
AAGTGCTAGCCACAGTGACACTCCTGAGACTGAAGAAACAGAAATGAAAGCCCTCGGTGAGCGTGTCAGC
ATCCTCTGA
